Addgene plasmid #134635: px330-UFL1 sgRNA1
Purpose: contains sgRNA targeting human UFL1 for gene knockout
Depositing lab: Yihong Ye. Depositing organization: National Institute of Diabetes & Digestive & Kidney Diseases (NIDDK). Publication: UFMylation of RPL26 links translocation-associated quality control to endoplasmic reticulum protein homeostasis. Wang L, Xu Y, Rogers H, Saidi L, Noguchi CT, Li H, Yewdell JW, Guydosh NR, Ye Y. Cell Res. 2020 Jan;30(1):5-20. doi: 10.1038/s41422-019-0236-6. Epub 2019 Oct 8. PubMed 31595041.
Backbone
  Vector backbone: pX330-U6-Chimeric_BB-CBh-hSpCas9
  Vector type: Mammalian Expression
Growth in bacteria
  Bacterial resistance: Ampicillin, 100 μg/mL
  Growth temperature: 37°C
  Growth strain: NEB Stable
  Copy number: High Copy
Gene/Insert
  Gene/Insert name: UFL1 sgRNA1
  gRNA/shRNA sequence: CGGACGCCTGGGAAGAGATT
  Species: H. sapiens (human)
  Entrez Gene: UFL1 (a.k.a. KIAA0776, Maxer, NLBP, RCAD)
Terms and licenses: Academic/Nonprofit Terms; Industry Terms: Not Available to Industry
How to cite: px330-UFL1 sgRNA1 was a gift from Yihong Ye (Addgene plasmid # 134635 ; http://n2t.net/addgene:134635 ; RRID:Addgene_134635)
