[The description below was written by a language model from this plasmid's Addgene catalogue record and pLannotate feature annotations shown in this document.]
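Description:
px330-UFL1 sgRNA1 is a mammalian expression plasmid for CRISPR/Cas9 knockout of human UFL1 (also known as KIAA0776, Maxer, NLBP or RCAD). It is built on the all-in-one pX330-U6-Chimeric_BB-CBh-hSpCas9 backbone, which carries both the guide RNA cassette and the nuclease on a single 8.5 kb plasmid. In bacteria it replicates from a high-copy ColE1/pUC-type origin and is selected with ampicillin through the β-lactamase gene. An f1 phage origin is also present. The record lists no mammalian selection marker or fluorescent reporter, so the plasmid is suited to transient transfection.

The guide cassette consists of a human U6 RNA polymerase III promoter followed by the UFL1-targeting spacer, which occupies the short gap between the promoter and the annotated S. pyogenes gRNA scaffold. Transcription therefore produces a single chimeric guide RNA. Downstream, a CBh-type hybrid promoter (CMV enhancer, chicken β-actin promoter and a hybrid CBA/MVM intron) drives the Cas9 coding sequence, which ends in a nucleoplasmin bipartite nuclear localization signal and is terminated by the bovine growth hormone polyadenylation signal.

The automated annotation splits the Cas9 reading frame into two pieces and labels the N-terminal part as a D10A "dCas9" fragment. This most likely reflects best-match naming by the annotation tool, since the named backbone and the stated knockout purpose both indicate active SpCas9. A single AAV2 ITR annotated after the poly(A) signal is a backbone remnant and would not by itself support AAV packaging. Small bom and rop fragments are likewise vestigial.

Co-expression of the guide and Cas9 in human cells directs cleavage at UFL1 to disrupt the gene. The associated study concerns UFMylation and endoplasmic reticulum protein homeostasis.
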