Features (pLannotate 1.2.2; 18 found; start..end, strand, type, name):
      1..241     +  promoter       U6 promoter: RNA polymerase III promoter for human U6 snRNA
    271..346     +  misc_RNA       gRNA scaffold: guide RNA scaffold for the Streptococcus pyogenes CRISPR/Cas9 system
    353..396     +  misc_RNA       gRNA scaffold (fragment): guide RNA scaffold for the Streptococcus pyogenes CRISPR/Cas9 system
    443..728     +  enhancer       CMV enhancer: human cytomegalovirus immediate early enhancer; contains an 18-bp deletion relative to the standard CMV enhancer
    730..1007    +  promoter       chicken β-actin promoter: No description available
   1008..1235    +  intron         hybrid intron: hybrid between chicken β-actin (CBA) and minute virus of mice (MMV) introns (Gray et al., 2011)
   1373..2974    +  CDS            dCas9(N): N-terminal portion of catalytically inactive Streptococcus pyogenes dCas9 carrying the D10A mutation (Zetsche et al., 2015)
   2975..5473    +  CDS            Cas9(C): C-terminal portion of Streptococcus pyogenes Cas9 (Zetsche et al., 2015)
   5474..5521    +  CDS            nucleoplasmin NLS: bipartite nuclear localization signal from nucleoplasmin
   5555..5666    +  polyA_signal   bGH poly(A) signal: bovine growth hormone polyadenylation signal
   5771..5911    +  repeat_region  AAV2 ITR: inverted terminal repeat of adeno-associated virus serotype 2 inverted
   5916..5967    -  misc_feature   bom (fragment): basis of mobility region from pBR322
   5986..6441    +  rep_origin     f1 ori (sequence partly withheld): f1 bacteriophage origin of replication; arrow indicates direction of (+) strand synthesis
   6442..6491    -  misc_feature   bom (fragment): basis of mobility region from pBR322
   6593..6628    -  CDS            rop (fragment): Rop protein, which maintains plasmids at low copy number; rop
   6723..6827    +  promoter       AmpR promoter: bla
   6828..7688    +  CDS            AmpR: β-lactamase; bla; confers resistance to ampicillin, carbenicillin, and related antibiotics
   7859..8447    +  rep_origin     ori: high-copy-number ColE1/pMB1/pBR322/pUC origin of replication
>Addgene plasmid #134635 | px330-UFL1 sgRNA1 | addgene full sequence | sequence record 264886 | Addgene NGS Result
GAGGGCCTATTTCCCATGATTCCTTCATATTTGCATATACGATACAAGGCTGTTAGAGAGATAATTGGAA
TTAATTTGACTGTAAACACAAAGATATTAGTACAAAATACGTGACGTAGAAAGTAATAATTTCTTGGGTA
GTTTGCAGTTTTAAAATTATGTTTTAAAATGGACTATCATATGCTTACCGTAACTTGAAAGTATTTCGAT
TTCTTGGCTTTATATATCTTGTGGAAAGGACGAAACACCGCGGACGCCTGGGAAGAGATTGTTTTAGAGC
TAGAAATAGCAAGTTAAAATAAGGCTAGTCCGTTATCAACTTGAAAAAGTGGCACCGAGTCGGTGCTTTT
TTGTTTTAGAGCTAGAAATAGCAAGTTAAAATAAGGCTAGTCCGTTTTTAGCGCGTGCGCCAATTCTGCA
GACAAATGGCTCTAGAGGTACCCGTTACATAACTTACGGTAAATGGCCCGCCTGGCTGACCGCCCAACGA
CCCCCGCCCATTGACGTCAATAGTAACGCCAATAGGGACTTTCCATTGACGTCAATGGGTGGAGTATTTA
CGGTAAACTGCCCACTTGGCAGTACATCAAGTGTATCATATGCCAAGTACGCCCCCTATTGACGTCAATG
ACGGTAAATGGCCCGCCTGGCATTGTGCCCAGTACATGACCTTATGGGACTTTCCTACTTGGCAGTACAT
CTACGTATTAGTCATCGCTATTACCATGGTCGAGGTGAGCCCCACGTTCTGCTTCACTCTCCCCATCTCC
CCCCCCTCCCCACCCCCAATTTTGTATTTATTTATTTTTTAATTATTTTGTGCAGCGATGGGGGCGGGGG
GGGGGGGGGGGCGCGCGCCAGGCGGGGCGGGGCGGGGCGRGGGGCGGGGCGGGGCGAGGCGGAGAGGTGC
GGCGGCAGCCAATCAGAGCGGCGCGCTCCGAAAGTTTCCTTTTATGGCGAGGCGGCGGCGGCGGCGGCCC
TATAAAAAGCGAAGCGCGCGGCGGGCGGGAGTCGCTGCGCGCTGCCTTCGCCCCGTGCCCCGCTCCGCCG
CCGCCTCGCGCCGCCCGCCCCGGCTCTGACTGACCGCGTTACTCCCACAGGTGAGCGGGCGGGACGGCCC
TTCTCCTCCGGGCTGTAATTAGCTGAGCAAGAGGTAAGGGTTTAAGGGATGGTTGGTTGGTGGGGTATTA
ATGTTTAATTACCTGGAGCACCTGCCTGAAATCACTTTTTTTCAGGTTGGACCGGTGCCACCATGGACTA
TAAGGACCACGACGGAGACTACAAGGATCATGATATTGATTACAAAGACGATGACGATAAGATGGCCCCA
AAGAAGAAGCGGAAGGTCGGTATCCACGGAGTCCCAGCAGCCGACAAGAAGTACAGCATCGGCCTGGCCA
TCGGCACCAACTCTGTGGGCTGGGCCGTGATCACCGACGAGTACAAGGTGCCCAGCAAGAAATTCAAGGT
GCTGGGCAACACCGACCGGCACAGCATCAAGAAGAACCTGATCGGAGCCCTGCTGTTCGACAGCGGCGAA
ACAGCCGAGGCCACCCGGCTGAAGAGAACCGCCAGAAGAAGATACACCAGACGGAAGAACCGGATCTGCT
ATCTGCAAGAGATCTTCAGCAACGAGATGGCCAAGGTGGACGACAGCTTCTTCCACAGACTGGAAGAGTC
CTTCCTGGTGGAAGAGGATAAGAAGCACGAGCGGCACCCCATCTTCGGCAACATCGTGGACGAGGTGGCC
TACCACGAGAAGTACCCCACCATCTACCACCTGAGAAAGAAACTGGTGGACAGCACCGACAAGGCCGACC
TGCGGCTGATCTATCTGGCCCTGGCCCACATGATCAAGTTCCGGGGCCACTTCCTGATCGAGGGCGACCT
GAACCCCGACAACAGCGACGTGGACAAGCTGTTCATCCAGCTGGTGCAGACCTACAACCAGCTGTTCGAG
GAAAACCCCATCAACGCCAGCGGCGTGGACGCCAAGGCCATCCTGTCTGCCAGACTGAGCAAGAGCAGAC
GGCTGGAAAATCTGATCGCCCAGCTGCCCGGCGAGAAGAAGAATGGCCTGTTCGGAAACCTGATTGCCCT
GAGCCTGGGCCTGACCCCCAACTTCAAGAGCAACTTCGACCTGGCCGAGGATGCCAAACTGCAGCTGAGC
AAGGACACCTACGACGACGACCTGGACAACCTGCTGGCCCAGATCGGCGACCAGTACGCCGACCTGTTTC
TGGCCGCCAAGAACCTGTCCGACGCCATCCTGCTGAGCGACATCCTGAGAGTGAACACCGAGATCACCAA
GGCCCCCCTGAGCGCCTCTATGATCAAGAGATACGACGAGCACCACCAGGACCTGACCCTGCTGAAAGCT
CTCGTGCGGCAGCAGCTGCCTGAGAAGTACAAAGAGATTTTCTTCGACCAGAGCAAGAACGGCTACGCCG
GCTACATTGACGGCGGAGCCAGCCAGGAAGAGTTCTACAAGTTCATCAAGCCCATCCTGGAAAAGATGGA
CGGCACCGAGGAACTGCTCGTGAAGCTGAACAGAGAGGACCTGCTGCGGAAGCAGCGGACCTTCGACAAC
GGCAGCATCCCCCACCAGATCCACCTGGGAGAGCTGCACGCCATTCTGCGGCGGCAGGAAGATTTTTACC
CATTCCTGAAGGACAACCGGGAAAAGATCGAGAAGATCCTGACCTTCCGCATCCCCTACTACGTGGGCCC
TCTGGCCAGGGGAAACAGCAGATTCGCCTGGATGACCAGAAAGAGCGAGGAAACCATCACCCCCTGGAAC
TTCGAGGAAGTGGTGGACAAGGGCGCTTCCGCCCAGAGCTTCATCGAGCGGATGACCAACTTCGATAAGA
ACCTGCCCAACGAGAAGGTGCTGCCCAAGCACAGCCTGCTGTACGAGTACTTCACCGTGTATAACGAGCT
GACCAAAGTGAAATACGTGACCGAGGGAATGAGAAAGCCCGCCTTCCTGAGCGGCGAGCAGAAAAAGGCC
ATCGTGGACCTGCTGTTCAAGACCAACCGGAAAGTGACCGTGAAGCAGCTGAAAGAGGACTACTTCAAGA
AAATCGAGTGCTTCGACTCCGTGGAAATCTCCGGCGTGGAAGATCGGTTCAACGCCTCCCTGGGCACATA
CCACGATCTGCTGAAAATTATCAAGGACAAGGACTTCCTGGACAATGAGGAAAACGAGGACATTCTGGAA
GATATCGTGCTGACCCTGACACTGTTTGAGGACAGAGAGATGATCGAGGAACGGCTGAAAACCTATGCCC
ACCTGTTCGACGACAAAGTGATGAAGCAGCTGAAGCGGCGGAGATACACCGGCTGGGGCAGGCTGAGCCG
GAAGCTGATCAACGGCATCCGGGACAAGCAGTCCGGCAAGACAATCCTGGATTTCCTGAAGTCCGACGGC
TTCGCCAACAGAAACTTCATGCAGCTGATCCACGACGACAGCCTGACCTTTAAAGAGGACATCCAGAAAG
CCCAGGTGTCCGGCCAGGGCGATAGCCTGCACGAGCACATTGCCAATCTGGCCGGCAGCCCCGCCATTAA
GAAGGGCATCCTGCAGACAGTGAAGGTGGTGGACGAGCTCGTGAAAGTGATGGGCCGGCACAAGCCCGAG
AACATCGTGATCGAAATGGCCAGAGAGAACCAGACCACCCAGAAGGGACAGAAGAACAGCCGCGAGAGAA
TGAAGCGGATCGAAGAGGGCATCAAAGAGCTGGGCAGCCAGATCCTGAAAGAACACCCCGTGGAAAACAC
CCAGCTGCAGAACGAGAAGCTGTACCTGTACTACCTGCAGAATGGGCGGGATATGTACGTGGACCAGGAA
CTGGACATCAACCGGCTGTCCGACTACGATGTGGACCATATCGTGCCTCAGAGCTTTCTGAAGGACGACT
CCATCGACAACAAGGTGCTGACCAGAAGCGACAAGAACCGGGGCAAGAGCGACAACGTGCCCTCCGAAGA
GGTCGTGAAGAAGATGAAGAACTACTGGCGGCAGCTGCTGAACGCCAAGCTGATTACCCAGAGAAAGTTC
GACAATCTGACCAAGGCCGAGAGAGGCGGCCTGAGCGAACTGGATAAGGCCGGCTTCATCAAGAGACAGC
TGGTGGAAACCCGGCAGATCACAAAGCACGTGGCACAGATCCTGGACTCCCGGATGAACACTAAGTACGA
CGAGAATGACAAGCTGATCCGGGAAGTGAAAGTGATCACCCTGAAGTCCAAGCTGGTGTCCGATTTCCGG
AAGGATTTCCAGTTTTACAAAGTGCGCGAGATCAACAACTACCACCACGCCCACGACGCCTACCTGAACG
CCGTCGTGGGAACCGCCCTGATCAAAAAGTACCCTAAGCTGGAAAGCGAGTTCGTGTACGGCGACTACAA
GGTGTACGACGTGCGGAAGATGATCGCCAAGAGCGAGCAGGAAATCGGCAAGGCTACCGCCAAGTACTTC
TTCTACAGCAACATCATGAACTTTTTCAAGACCGAGATTACCCTGGCCAACGGCGAGATCCGGAAGCGGC
CTCTGATCGAGACAAACGGCGAAACCGGGGAGATCGTGTGGGATAAGGGCCGGGATTTTGCCACCGTGCG
GAAAGTGCTGAGCATGCCCCAAGTGAATATCGTGAAAAAGACCGAGGTGCAGACAGGCGGCTTCAGCAAA
GAGTCTATCCTGCCCAAGAGGAACAGCGATAAGCTGATCGCCAGAAAGAAGGACTGGGACCCTAAGAAGT
ACGGCGGCTTCGACAGCCCCACCGTGGCCTATTCTGTGCTGGTGGTGGCCAAAGTGGAAAAGGGCAAGTC
CAAGAAACTGAAGAGTGTGAAAGAGCTGCTGGGGATCACCATCATGGAAAGAAGCAGCTTCGAGAAGAAT
CCCATCGACTTTCTGGAAGCCAAGGGCTACAAAGAAGTGAAAAAGGACCTGATCATCAAGCTGCCTAAGT
ACTCCCTGTTCGAGCTGGAAAACGGCCGGAAGAGAATGCTGGCCTCTGCCGGCGAACTGCAGAAGGGAAA
CGAACTGGCCCTGCCCTCCAAATATGTGAACTTCCTGTACCTGGCCAGCCACTATGAGAAGCTGAAGGGC
TCCCCCGAGGATAATGAGCAGAAACAGCTGTTTGTGGAACAGCACAAGCACTACCTGGACGAGATCATCG
AGCAGATCAGCGAGTTCTCCAAGAGAGTGATCCTGGCCGACGCTAATCTGGACAAAGTGCTGTCCGCCTA
CAACAAGCACCGGGATAAGCCCATCAGAGAGCAGGCCGAGAATATCATCCACCTGTTTACCCTGACCAAT
CTGGGAGCCCCTGCCGCCTTCAAGTACTTTGACACCACCATCGACCGGAAGAGGTACACCAGCACCAAAG
AGGTGCTGGACGCCACCCTGATCCACCAGAGCATCACCGGCCTGTACGAGACACGGATCGACCTGTCTCA
GCTGGGAGGCGACAAAAGGCCGGCGGCCACGAAAAAGGCCGGCCAGGCAAAAAAGAAAAAGTAAGAATTC
CTAGAGCTCGCTGATCAGCCTCGACTGTGCCTTCTAGTTGCCAGCCATCTGTTGTTTGCCCCTCCCCCGT
GCCTTCCTTGACCCTGGAAGGTGCCACTCCCACTGTCCTTTCCTAATAAAATGAGGAAATTGCATCGCAT
TGTCTGAGTAGGTGTCATTCTATTCTGGGGGGTGGGGTGGGGCAGGACAGCAAGGGGGAGGATTGGGAAG
AGAATAGCAGGCATGCTGGGGAGCGGCCGCAGGAACCCCTAGTGATGGAGTTGGCCACTCCCTCTCTGCG
CGCTCGCTCGCTCACTGAGGCCGGGCGACCAAAGGTCGCCCGACGCCCGGGCTTTGCCCGGGCGGCCTCA
GTGAGCGAGCGAGCGCGCAGCTGCCTGCAGGGGCGCCTGATGCGGTATTTTCTCCTTACGCATCTGTGCG
GTATTTCACACCGCATA
[95 nt withheld, positions 5968-6062]
T
[46 nt withheld, positions 6064-6109]
C
[141 nt withheld, positions 6111-6251]
CCTTTGACGTTGGAGTCCACGTTCTTT
[37 nt withheld, positions 6279-6315]
ACTCTATCTCGGGCTATTCTTTTGATTTATAAGGGATTTTGCCGATTTCGGTCTATTGGTTAAAAAATGA
GCTGATTTAACAAAAATTTAACGCGAATTTTAACAAAATATTAACGTTTACAATTTTATGGTGCACTCTC
AGTACAATCTGCTCTGATGCCGCATAGTTAAGCCAGCCCCGACACCCGCCAACACCCGCTGACGCGCCCT
GACGGGCTTGTCTGCTCCCGGCATCCGCTTACAGACAAGCTGTGACCGTCTCCGGGAGCTGCATGTGTCA
GAGGTTTTCACCGTCATCACCGAAACGCGCGAGACGAAAGGGCCTCGTGATACGCCTATTTTTATAGGTT
AATGTCATGATAATAATGGTTTCTTAGACGTCAGGTGGCACTTTTCGGGGAAATGTGCGCGGAACCCCTA
TTTGTTTATTTTTCTAAATACATTCAAATATGTATCCGCTCATGAGACAATAACCCTGATAAATGCTTCA
ATAATATTGAAAAAGGAAGAGTATGAGTATTCAACATTTCCGTGTCGCCCTTATTCCCTTTTTTGCGGCA
TTTTGCCTTCCTGTTTTTGCTCACCCAGAAACGCTGGTGAAAGTAAAAGATGCTGAAGATCAGTTGGGTG
CACGAGTGGGTTACATCGAACTGGATCTCAACAGCGGTAAGATCCTTGAGAGTTTTCGCCCCGAAGAACG
TTTTCCAATGATGAGCACTTTTAAAGTTCTGCTATGTGGCGCGGTATTATCCCGTATTGACGCCGGGCAA
GAGCAACTCGGTCGCCGCATACACTATTCTCAGAATGACTTGGTTGAGTACTCACCAGTCACAGAAAAGC
ATCTTACGGATGGCATGACAGTAAGAGAATTATGCAGTGCTGCCATAACCATGAGTGATAACACTGCGGC
CAACTTACTTCTGACAACGATCGGAGGACCGAAGGAGCTAACCGCTTTTTTGCACAACATGGGGGATCAT
GTAACTCGCCTTGATCGTTGGGAACCGGAGCTGAATGAAGCCATACCAAACGACGAGCGTGACACCACGA
TGCCTGTAGCAATGGCAACAACGTTGCGCAAACTATTAACTGGCGAACTACTTACTCTAGCTTCCCGGCA
ACAATTAATAGACTGGATGGAGGCGGATAAAGTTGCAGGACCACTTCTGCGCTCGGCCCTTCCGGCTGGC
TGGTTTATTGCTGATAAATCTGGAGCCGGTGAGCGTGGAAGCCGCGGTATCATTGCAGCACTGGGGCCAG
ATGGTAAGCCCTCCCGTATCGTAGTTATCTACACGACGGGGAGTCAGGCAACTATGGATGAACGAAATAG
ACAGATCGCTGAGATAGGTGCCTCACTGATTAAGCATTGGTAACTGTCAGACCAAGTTTACTCATATATA
CTTTAGATTGATTTAAAACTTCATTTTTAATTTAAAAGGATCTAGGTGAAGATCCTTTTTGATAATCTCA
TGACCAAAATCCCTTAACGTGAGTTTTCGTTCCACTGAGCGTCAGACCCCGTAGAAAAGATCAAAGGATC
TTCTTGAGATCCTTTTTTTCTGCGCGTAATCTGCTGCTTGCAAACAAAAAAACCACCGCTACCAGCGGTG
GTTTGTTTGCCGGATCAAGAGCTACCAACTCTTTTTCCGAAGGTAACTGGCTTCAGCAGAGCGCAGATAC
CAAATACTGTTCTTCTAGTGTAGCCGTAGTTAGGCCACCACTTCAAGAACTCTGTAGCACCGCCTACATA
CCTCGCTCTGCTAATCCTGTTACCAGTGGCTGCTGCCAGTGGCGATAAGTCGTGTCTTACCGGGTTGGAC
TCAAGACGATAGTTACCGGATAAGGCGCAGCGGTCGGGCTGAACGGGGGGTTCGTGCACACAGCCCAGCT
TGGAGCGAACGACCTACACCGAACTGAGATACCTACAGCGTGAGCTATGAGAAAGCGCCACGCTTCCCGA
AGGGAGAAAGGCGGACAGGTATCCGGTAAGCGGCAGGGTCGGAACAGGAGAGCGCACGAGGGAGCTTCCA
GGGGGAAACGCCTGGTATCTTTATAGTCCTGTCGGGTTTCGCCACCTCTGACTTGAGCGTCGATTTTTGT
GATGCTCGTCAGGGGGGCGGAGCCTATGGAAAAACGCCAGCAACGCGGCCTTTTTACGGTTCCTGGCCTT
TTGCTGGCCTTTTGCTCACATGT
