>Addgene plasmid #134635 | px330-UFL1 sgRNA1 | depositor partial sequence | sequence record 258825 | UFL1 sgRNA
CGGACGCCTGGGAAGAGATT
